Addgene plasmid #128180: pFH23
Purpose: Level1 ZmUBIp::SpCas9 (wheat codon optimized):NOSt
Depositing lab: Vladimir Nekrasov. Depositing organization: Rothamsted Research. Publication: A modular cloning toolkit for genome editing in plants. Hahn F, Korolev A, Sanjurjo Loures L, Nekrasov V. BMC Plant Biol. 2020 Apr 23;20(1):179. doi: 10.1186/s12870-020-02388-2. PubMed 32326901.
Backbone
  Vector backbone: pICH47742
  Vector type: Plant Expression, CRISPR, Synthetic Biology
Growth in bacteria
  Bacterial resistance: Ampicillin, 100 μg/mL
  Growth temperature: 37°C
  Growth strain: DH5alpha
  Copy number: High Copy
Gene/Insert
  Gene/Insert name: ZmUBIp::SpCas9 (wheat codon optimized):NOSt
  Species: Synthetic
Terms and licenses: Academic/Nonprofit Terms; Industry Terms: Not Available to Industry
How to cite: pFH23 was a gift from Vladimir Nekrasov (Addgene plasmid # 128180 ; http://n2t.net/addgene:128180 ; RRID:Addgene_128180)
