[The description below was written by a language model from this plasmid's Addgene catalogue record and pLannotate feature annotations shown in this document.]
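Description:
pFH23 is a Level 1 module from a modular (Golden Gate/MoClo-style) cloning toolkit for plant genome editing, built in the pICH47742 acceptor backbone. It carries a single complete transcription unit for expressing Cas9 in plants. The annotated sequence of about 10.8 kb shows a high-copy ColE1/pUC-type origin for propagation in E. coli and a β-lactamase gene with its own promoter for ampicillin selection. It also contains the broad-host-range incP oriV together with the trfA replication initiator gene, which allow replication in other Gram-negative hosts such as Agrobacterium. Nopaline-type left and right T-DNA border repeats flank the payload, so the cassette lies within a T-DNA region. No plant selectable marker is annotated.

The payload consists of the maize polyubiquitin (ZmUBI) promoter, a strong constitutive promoter widely used in monocots, driving a Streptococcus pyogenes Cas9 coding sequence that the record describes as wheat codon optimized. It is terminated by the nopaline synthase (NOS) terminator and polyadenylation signal. The feature table does not annotate nuclear localisation signals or epitope tags on Cas9, so their presence cannot be confirmed from the record. No guide RNA expression unit is annotated either.

As a Level 1 part, pFH23 is presumably meant to be combined with other Level 1 modules, such as guide RNA cassettes and a plant selection marker, into a higher-level multigene binary construct. Its promoter and codon usage suit it to CRISPR/Cas9 editing in wheat and other cereals.
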