Features (pLannotate 1.2.2; 10 found; start..end, strand, type, name):
     34..2020    +  promoter       Ubi promoter: maize polyubiquitin gene promoter
   2074..6177    +  CDS            cas9: CAS9_STRP1 - Also known as csn1 From Streptococcus pyogenes serotype M1.
   6241..6493    +  terminator     NOS terminator: nopaline synthase terminator and poly(A) signal
   6541..6565    +  misc_feature   RB T-DNA repeat: right border repeat from nopaline C58 T-DNA
   6724..7869    -  CDS            trfA: TRFA_ECOLX - Experimental evidence at protein level: Swiss-Prot protein existence level 1. Also involved in plasmid copy number control, promoting intermolecular coupling of protein bound iterons at oriV, which inhibits replication initiation. From Escherichia coli.
   8205..8793    -  rep_origin     ori: high-copy-number ColE1/pMB1/pBR322/pUC origin of replication
   8964..9824    -  CDS            AmpR: β-lactamase; bla; confers resistance to ampicillin, carbenicillin, and related antibiotics
   9825..9929    -  promoter       AmpR promoter: bla
  10016..10647   -  rep_origin     oriV: incP origin of replication
  10739..10763   +  misc_feature   LB T-DNA repeat: left border repeat from nopaline C58 T-DNA
>Addgene plasmid #128180 | pFH23 | addgene full sequence | sequence record 252803 | Addgene NGS Result
TCTGTGAAGACAAGCAAGAATTCAAGCTTGGAGGTGCAGCGTGACCCGGTCGTGCCCCTCTCTAGAGATA
ATGAGCATTGCATGTCTAAGTTATAAAAAATTACCACATATTTTTTTTGTCACACTTGTTTGAAGTGCAG
TTTATCTATCTTTATACATATATTTAAACTTTACTCTACGAATAATATAATCTATAGTACTACAATAATA
TCAGTGTTTTAGAGAATCATATAAATGAACAGTTAGACATGGTCTAAAGGACAATTGAGTATTTTGACAA
CAGGACTCTACAGTTTTATCTTTTTAGTGTGCATGTGTTCTCCTTTTTTTTTGCAAATAGCTTCACCTAT
ATAATACTTCATCCATTTTATTAGTACATCCATTTAGGGTTTAGGGTTAATGGTTTTTATAGACTAATTT
TTTTAGTACATCTATTTTATTCTATTTTAGCCTCTAAATTAAGAAAACTAAAACTCTATTTTAGTTTTTT
TATTTAATAATTTAGATATAAAATAGAATAAAATAAAGTGACTAAAAATTAAACAAATACCCTTTAAGAA
ATTAAAAAAACTAAGGAAACATTTTTCTTGTTTCGAGTAGATAATGCCAGCCTGTTAAACGCCGTCGACG
AGTCTAACGGACACCAACCAGCGAACCAGCAGCGTCGCGTCGGGCCAAGCGAAGCAGACGGCACGGCATC
TCTGTCGCTGCCTCTGGACCCCTCTCGAGAGTTCCGCTCCACCGTTGGACTTGCTCCGCTGTCGGCATCC
AGAAATTGCGTGGCGGAGCGGCAGACGTGAGCCGGCACGGCAGGCGGCCTCCTCCTCCTCTCACGGCACG
GCAGCTACGGGGGATTCCTTTCCCACCGCTCCTTCGCTTTCCCTTCCTCGCCCGCCGTAATAAATAGACA
CCCCCTCCACACCCTCTTTCCCCAACCTCGTGTTGTTCGGAGCGCACACACACACAACCAGATCTCCCCC
AAATCCACCCGTCGGCACCTCCGCTTCAAGGTACGCCGCTCGTCCTCCCCCCCCCCCCCTCTCTACCTTC
TCTAGATCGGCGTTCCGGTCCATGGTTAGGGCCCGGTAGTTCTACTTCTGTTCATGTTTGTGTTAGATCC
GTGTTTGTGTTAGATCCGTGCTGCTAGCGTTCGTACACGGATGCGACCTGTACGTCAGACACGTTCTGAT
TGCTAACTTGCCAGTGTTTCTCTTTGGGGAATCCTGGGATGGCTCTAGCCGTTCCGCAGACGGGATCGAT
TTCATGATTTTTTTTGTTTCGTTGCATAGGGTTTGGTTTGCCCTTTTCCTTTATTTCAATATATGCCGTG
CACTTGTTTGTCGGGTCATCTTTTCATGCTTTTTTTTGTCTTGGTTGTGATGATGTGGTCTGGTTGGGCG
GTCGTTCTAGATCGGAGTAGAATTCTGTTTCAAACTACCTGGTGGATTTATTAATTTTGGATCTGTATGT
GTGTGCCATACATATTCATAGTTACGAATTGAAGATGATGGATGGAAATATCGATCTAGGATAGGTATAC
ATGTTGATGCGGGTTTTACTGATGCATATACAGAGATGCTTTTTGTTCGCTTGGTTGTGATGATGTGGTG
TGGTTGGGCGGTCGTTCATTCGTTCTAGATCGGAGTAGAATACTGTTTCAAACTACCTGGTGTATTTATT
AATTTTGGAACTGTATGTGTGTGTCATACATCTTCATAGTTACGAGTTTAAGATGGATGGAAATATCGAT
CTAGGATAGGTATACATGTTGATGTGGGTTTTACTGATGCATATACATGATGGCATATGCAGCATCTATT
CATATGCTCTAACCTTGAGTACCTATCTATTATAATAAACAAGTATGTTTTATAATTATTTTGATCTTGA
TATACTTGGATGATGGCATATGCAGCAGCTATATGTGGATTTTTTTAGCCCTGCCTTCATACGCTATTTA
TTTGCTTGGTACTGTTTCTTTTGTCGATGCTCACCCTGTTGTTTGGTGTTACTTCTGCAGGAATGGCACC
TAAAAAAAAGAGGAAGGTGGGGATACATGGGGTGCCAGCTGCAATGGATAAAAAGTACTCTATCGGGCTC
GATATCGGCACTAACTCCGTGGGGTGGGCCGTCATCACAGACGAATACAAGGTCCCATCGAAAAAATTTA
AAGTTTTGGGCAATACCGACAGACACTCTATCAAAAAGAACCTGATTGGAGCGCTTTTGTTTGATTCTGG
AGAAACGGCCGAAGCCACCCGGCTCAAGCGGACCGCCCGTCGGCGCTATACTCGTCGGAAGAACCGCATT
TGTTACCTTCAGGAGATCTTTTCAAATGAGATGGCTAAGGTGGACGATTCTTTCTTTCACCGGCTGGAGG
AGTCCTTCCTTGTCGAAGAGGACAAAAAACACGAGAGGCATCCAATATTCGGCAACATTGTGGATGAAGT
GGCATATCACGAGAAGTACCCCACCATATACCATCTTAGAAAGAAACTTGTCGACTCCACGGACAAGGCC
GACCTTCGTCTGATTTACCTCGCGCTCGCCCATATGATCAAGTTTCGGGGCCATTTCCTCATCGAGGGAG
ACTTGAATCCTGACAATTCTGACGTCGACAAATTGTTTATCCAACTCGTGCAAACGTACAACCAACTCTT
TGAGGAGAACCCAATAAACGCCTCCGGAGTTGATGCAAAAGCTATCCTGAGCGCGCGCCTTTCGAAGTCC
CGGAGGCTGGAGAACTTGATCGCCCAACTCCCAGGCGAAAAGAAGAACGGCTTGTTTGGCAATCTTATTG
CCCTGAGCCTCGGGCTTACACCCAACTTTAAGTCAAACTTCGACCTGGCAGAGGATGCTAAGCTCCAGCT
CTCGAAGGACACCTACGACGACGATTTGGACAACCTCTTGGCCCAAATCGGCGATCAGTATGCCGATTTG
TTCCTCGCCGCCAAAAACCTCTCGGATGCGATTCTGCTCTCTGACATCTTGCGCGTGAACACCGAGATAA
CGAAGGCGCCGCTGTCTGCGTCCATGATCAAGCGGTACGACGAGCACCATCAGGACCTGACCCTCCTTAA
GGCGTTGGTGCGCCAACAATTGCCCGAGAAGTATAAGGAAATCTTCTTCGATCAATCCAAGAACGGCTAC
GCCGGATACATAGACGGAGGGGCCTCCCAGGAGGAGTTCTATAAGTTTATCAAGCCTATTCTTGAAAAGA
TGGATGGCACCGAGGAGCTCCTCGTTAAACTTAACAGGGAGGACCTTCTCCGTAAGCAAAGAACCTTCGA
TAATGGGTCAATACCCCACCAAATCCACCTCGGAGAGCTCCACGCGATCCTCAGACGGCAGGAGGATTTT
TATCCATTCCTCAAAGATAACCGTGAGAAAATCGAAAAGATCCTGACCTTCCGCATCCCATACTACGTCG
GGCCTTTGGCGCGGGGTAACAGCAGATTCGCCTGGATGACCAGGAAATCAGAAGAGACAATAACCCCGTG
GAACTTCGAAGAGGTTGTTGACAAGGGTGCGTCCGCACAGTCTTTCATCGAAAGGATGACTAACTTTGAC
AAAAACCTTCCCAATGAGAAAGTGCTCCCTAAGCATTCCCTGTTGTATGAGTACTTCACCGTCTACAACG
AGTTGACCAAAGTCAAGTACGTCACAGAGGGGATGCGCAAGCCAGCCTTTCTCAGCGGCGAGCAAAAGAA
GGCTATTGTTGACCTCTTGTTCAAGACGAACAGGAAGGTCACCGTGAAGCAGCTGAAGGAGGATTACTTT
AAGAAGATAGAGTGCTTCGACTCGGTGGAGATTTCAGGGGTCGAGGACCGCTTCAATGCCTCACTTGGGA
CATACCATGACCTGCTTAAGATTATCAAGGACAAGGACTTTCTGGACAATGAAGAGAACGAGGACATCTT
GGAGGACATTGTCCTCACACTCACGCTCTTCGAGGACCGGGAAATGATTGAAGAGAGACTCAAGACTTAT
GCGCACTTGTTTGATGACAAGGTGATGAAGCAACTCAAGAGGCGCAGGTACACAGGCTGGGGCCGCCTCT
CCCGTAAGCTCATCAATGGCATCCGTGACAAGCAGTCCGGAAAGACTATATTGGACTTTCTGAAGTCCGA
CGGTTTCGCCAACCGGAATTTCATGCAACTTATCCACGATGACTCTCTGACATTCAAGGAAGATATCCAA
AAGGCCCAGGTGAGCGGACAGGGCGACTCTCTGCATGAGCACATCGCGAACCTTGCCGGATCCCCGGCCA
TCAAGAAGGGAATCCTTCAGACCGTGAAGGTTGTCGATGAGCTTGTTAAGGTGATGGGCAGGCACAAGCC
TGAGAACATTGTCATAGAGATGGCCCGTGAGAATCAGACAACGCAGAAGGGCCAGAAGAACTCCAGAGAG
CGTATGAAAAGAATTGAAGAAGGGATTAAGGAGTTGGGCTCACAAATCCTGAAGGAGCACCCAGTCGAGA
ATACGCAGCTGCAGAACGAGAAACTGTATCTGTATTACCTGCAGAACGGACGCGACATGTATGTCGACCA
GGAACTCGATATCAATAGACTCAGCGATTATGACGTCGACCATATCGTGCCTCAATCGTTCCTCAAGGAT
GACTCCATCGATAACAAGGTGCTCACGAGATCGGACAAGAATCGCGGCAAATCCGACAACGTCCCGAGCG
AGGAGGTTGTCAAGAAAATGAAGAATTACTGGAGGCAACTGCTTAACGCAAAGCTGATCACCCAGAGAAA
GTTCGACAATCTCACGAAGGCAGAGCGGGGTGGACTTTCTGAACTGGATAAGGCAGGGTTTATTAAACGC
CAGCTGGTGGAGACACGTCAGATCACAAAGCATGTGGCGCAGATTCTGGACAGCCGGATGAATACGAAGT
ATGACGAGAACGATAAGCTGATCAGGGAGGTGAAAGTTATCACATTGAAGTCCAAGCTCGTGTCCGATTT
TCGGAAGGACTTCCAGTTTTATAAGGTTAGGGAGATTAACAACTATCACCACGCTCACGACGCCTATCTG
AATGCGGTTGTTGGCACGGCACTCATTAAAAAGTACCCCAAGCTGGAGTCCGAGTTCGTGTACGGTGACT
ACAAGGTGTACGACGTGCGCAAGATGATTGCTAAGTCTGAACAAGAGATAGGCAAGGCAACCGCCAAGTA
CTTTTTCTACTCCAACATAATGAACTTTTTCAAAACCGAGATAACTCTTGCGAATGGCGAGATCCGCAAA
CGGCCACTTATCGAGACGAATGGTGAGACTGGAGAGATCGTGTGGGACAAGGGACGGGATTTTGCGACTG
TTAGGAAGGTGCTTTCCATGCCGCAAGTGAACATAGTGAAGAAAACAGAGGTTCAAACGGGAGGCTTTAG
CAAGGAATCCATCCTCCCCAAGAGGAATTCCGATAAGCTCATAGCTAGAAAAAAGGACTGGGACCCAAAG
AAGTATGGCGGGTTTGACTCACCGACCGTCGCGTACTCGGTTCTCGTCGTTGCGAAGGTTGAAAAGGGTA
AGTCTAAAAAGCTCAAATCAGTGAAGGAGCTCCTGGGCATTACCATCATGGAGAGGTCATCATTTGAGAA
GAATCCAATCGATTTCCTTGAGGCCAAGGGGTACAAGGAGGTGAAGAAGGACCTGATAATCAAGCTGCCT
AAGTATTCACTCTTCGAACTCGAAAACGGGAGGAAGAGGATGCTGGCATCCGCTGGAGAGCTTCAGAAGG
GAAATGAACTCGCCCTTCCATCCAAGTACGTCAACTTCCTTTACCTCGCCTCGCATTACGAGAAGCTCAA
GGGTTCCCCTGAAGATAATGAGCAAAAACAGCTCTTCGTGGAGCAACATAAGCATTACCTGGACGAGATT
ATCGAACAGATCTCCGAGTTTTCCAAGCGTGTCATCCTCGCTGACGCTAATCTCGACAAGGTTCTCTCCG
CCTACAACAAACACCGGGACAAGCCAATCCGGGAGCAAGCCGAAAATATTATCCACCTCTTCACCCTTAC
TAATCTCGGGGCACCTGCGGCGTTTAAATACTTTGACACCACGATAGACCGCAAGCGCTATACGTCCACC
AAGGAGGTTCTTGACGCGACCCTCATTCACCAGAGCATCACAGGCCTCTACGAAACGAGGATCGACCTCA
GCCAGCTGGGTGGGGATAAAAGACCCGCGGCAACTAAGAAAGCCGGCCAAGCGAAAAAGAAGAAATGAGC
TTGTCAAGCAGATCGTTCAAACATTTGGCAATAAAGTTTCTTAAGATTGAATCCTGTTGCCGGTCTTGCG
ATGATTATCATATAATTTCTGTTGAATTACGTTAAGCATGTAATAATTAACATGTAATGCATGACGTTAT
TTATGAGATGGGTTTTTATGATTAGAGTCCCGCAATTATACATTTAATACGCGATAGAAAACAAAATATA
GCGCGCAAACTAGGATAAATTATCGCGCGCGGTGTCATCTATGTTACTAGATCGACGCTACTATTGTCTT
CTGCACGAAGTGGTTTAAACTATCAGTGTTTGACAGGATATATTGGCGGGTAAACCTAAGAGAAAAGAGC
GTTTATTAGAATAATCGGATATTTAAAAGGGCGTGAAAAGGTTTATCCGTTCGTCCATTTGTATGTGCAT
GCCAACCACAGGGTTCCCCAGATCAGGCGCTGGCTGCTGAACCCCCAGCCGGAACTGACCCCACAAGGCC
CTAGCGTTTGCAATGCACCAGGTCATCATTGACCCAGGCGTGTTCCACCAGGCCGCTGCCTCGCAACTCT
TCGCAGGCTTCGCCGACCTGCTCGCGCCACTTCTTCACGCGGGTGGAATCCGATCCGCACATGAGGCGGA
AGGTTTCCAGCTTGAGCGGGTACGGCTCCCGGTGCGAGCTGAAATAGTCGAACATCCGTCGGGCCGTCGG
CGACAGCTTGCGGTACTTCTCCCATATGAATTTCGTGTAGTGGTCGCCAGCAAACAGCACGACGATTTCC
TCGTCGATCAGGACCTGGCAACGGGACGTTTTCTTGCCACGGTCCAGGACGCGGAAGCGGTGCAGCAGCG
ACACCGATTCCAGGTGCCCAACGCGGTCGGACGTGAAGCCCATCGCCGTCGCCTGTAGGCGCGACAGGCA
TTCCTCGGCCTTCGTGTAATACCGGCCATTGATCGACCAGCCCAGGTCCTGGCAAAGCTCGTAGAACGTG
AAGGTGATCGGCTCGCCGATAGGGGTGCGCTTCGCGTACTCCAACACCTGCTGCCACACCAGTTCGTCAT
CGTCGGCCCGCAGCTCGACGCCGGTGTAGGTGATCTTCACGTCCTTGTTGACGTGGAAAATGACCTTGTT
TTGCAGCGCCTCGCGCGGGATTTTCTTGTTGCGCGTGGTGAACAGGGCAGAGCGGGCCGTGTCGTTTGGC
ATCGCTCGCATCGTGTCCGGCCACGGCGCAATATCGAACAAGGAAAGCTGCATTTCCTTGATCTGCTGCT
TCGTGTGTTTCAGCAACGCGGCCTGCTTGGCCTCGCTGACCTGTTTTGCCAGGTCCTCGCCGGCGGTTTT
TCGCTTCTTGGTCGTCATAGTTCCTCGCGTGTCGATGGTCATCGACTTCGCCAAACCTGCCGCCTCCTGT
TCAAGACGACGCGAACGCTCCACGGCGGCCGATGGCGCGGGCAGGGCAGGGGGAGCCAGTTGCACGCTGT
CGCGCTCGATCTTGGCCGTAGCTTGCTGGACCATCGAGCCGACGGACTGGAAGGTTTCGCGGGGCGCACG
CATGACGGTGCGGCTTGCGATGGTTTCGGCATCCTCGGCGGAAAACCCCGCGTCGATCAGTTCTTGCCTG
TATGCCTTCCGGTCAAACGTCCGATTCATTCACCCTCCTTGCGGGATTGCCCCGACTCACGCCGGGGCAA
TGTGCCCTTATTCCTGATTTGACCCGCCTGGTGCCTTGGTGTCCAGATAATCCACCTTATCGGCAATGAA
GTCGGTCCCGTAGACCGTCTGGCCGTCCTTCTCGTACTTGGTATTCCGAATCTTGCCCTGCACGAATACC
AGCGACCCCTTGCCCAAATACTTGCCGTGGGCCTCGGCCTGAGAGCCAAAACACTTGATGCGGAAGAAGT
CGGTGCGCTCCTGCTTGTCGCCGGCATCGTTGCGCCACATCTAGGATCTGCCAGGAACCGTAAAAAGGCC
GCGTTGCTGGCGTTTTTCCATAGGCTCCGCCCCCCTGACGAGCATCACAAAAATCGACGCTCAAGTCAGA
GGTGGCGAAACCCGACAGGACTATAAAGATACCAGGCGTTTCCCCCTGGAAGCTCCCTCGTGCGCTCTCC
TGTTCCGACCCTGCCGCTTACCGGATACCTGTCCGCCTTTCTCCCTTCGGGAAGCGTGGCGCTTTCTCAT
AGCTCACGCTGTAGGTATCTCAGTTCGGTGTAGGTCGTTCGCTCCAAGCTGGGCTGTGTGCACGAACCCC
CCGTTCAGCCCGACCGCTGCGCCTTATCCGGTAACTATCGTCTTGAGTCCAACCCGGTAAGACACGACTT
ATCGCCACTGGCAGCAGCCACTGGTAACAGGATTAGCAGAGCGAGGTATGTAGGCGGTGCTACAGAGTTC
TTGAAGTGGTGGCCTAACTACGGCTACACTAGAAGAACAGTATTTGGTATCTGCGCTCTGCTGAAGCCAG
TTACCTTCGGAAAAAGAGTTGGTAGCTCTTGATCCGGCAAACAAACCACCGCTGGTAGCGGTGGTTTTTT
TGTTTGCAAGCAGCAGATTACGCGCAGAAAAAAAGGATCTCAAGAAGATCCTTTGATCTTTTCTACGGGG
TCTGACGCTCAGTGGAACGAAAACTCACGTTAAGGGATTTTGGTCATGAGATTATCAAAAAGGATCTTCA
CCTAGATCCTTTTAAATTAAAAATGAAGTTTTAAATCAATCTAAAGTATATATGAGTAAACTTGGTCTGA
CAGTTACCAATGCTTAATCAGTGAGGCACCTATCTCAGCGATCTGTCTATTTCGTTCATCCATAGTTGCC
TGACTCCCCGTCGTGTAGATAACTACGATACGGGAGGGCTTACCATCTGGCCCCAGTGCTGCAATGATAC
CGCGAGAACCACGCTCACCGGCTCCAGATTTATCAGCAATAAACCAGCCAGCCGGAAGGGCCGAGCGCAG
AAGTGGTCCTGCAACTTTATCCGCCTCCATCCAGTCTATTAATTGTTGCCGGGAAGCTAGAGTAAGTAGT
TCGCCAGTTAATAGTTTGCGCAACGTTGTTGCCATTGCTACAGGCATCGTGGTGTCACGCTCGTCGTTTG
GTATGGCTTCATTCAGCTCCGGTTCCCAACGATCAAGGCGAGTTACATGATCCCCCATGTTGTGCAAAAA
AGCGGTTAGCTCCTTCGGTCCTCCGATCGTTGTCAGAAGTAAGTTGGCCGCAGTGTTATCACTCATGGTT
ATGGCAGCACTGCATAATTCTCTTACTGTCATGCCATCCGTAAGATGCTTTTCTGTGACTGGTGAGTACT
CAACCAAGTCATTCTGAGAATAGTGTATGCGGCGACCGAGTTGCTCTTGCCCGGCGTCAATACGGGATAA
TACCGCGCCACATAGCAGAACTTTAAAAGTGCTCATCATTGGAAAACGTTCTTCGGGGCGAAAACTCTCA
AGGATCTTACCGCTGTTGAGATCCAGTTCGATGTAACCCACTCGTGCACCCAACTGATCTTCAGCATCTT
TTACTTTCACCAGCGTTTCTGGGTGAGCAAAAACAGGAAGGCAAAATGCCGCAAAAAAGGGAATAAGGGC
GACACGGAAATGTTGAATACTCATACTCTTCCTTTTTCAATATTATTGAAGCATTTATCAAGGTTATTGT
CTCATGAGCGGATACATATTTGAATGTATTTAGAAAAATAAACAAATAGGGGTTCCGCGCACGAATTGGC
CAGCGCTGCCATTTTTGGGGTGAGGCCGTTCGCGGCCGAGGGGCGCAGCCCCTGGGGGGATGGGAGGCCC
GCGTTAGCGGGCCGGGAGGGTTCGAGAAGGGGGGGCACCCCCCTTCGGCGTGCGCGGTCACGCGCACAGG
GCGCAGCCCTGGTTAAAAACAAGGTTTATAAATATTGGTTTAAAAGCAGGTTAAAAGACAGGTTAGCGGT
GGCCGAAAAACGGGCGGAAACCCTTGCAAATGCTGGATTTTCTGCCTGTGGACAGCCCCTCAAATGTCAA
TAGGTGCGCCCCTCATCTGTCAGCACTCTGCCCCTCAAGTGTCAAGGATCGCGCCCCTCATCTGTCAGTA
GTCGCGCCCCTCAAGTGTCAATACCGCAGGGCACTTATCCCCAGGCTTGTCCACATCATCTGTGGGAAAC
TCGCGTAAAATCAGGCGTTTTCGCCGATTTGCGAGGCTGGCCAGCTCCACGTCGCCGGCCGAAATCGAGC
CTGCCCCTCATCTGTCAACGCCGCGCCGGGTGAGTCGGCCCCTCAAGTGTCAACGTCCGCCCCTCATCTG
TCAGTGAGGGCCAAGTTTTCCGCGAGGTATCCACAACGCCGGCGGCCGCGGTGTCTCGCACACGGCTTCG
ACGGCGTTTCTGGCGCGTTTGCAGGGCCATAGACGGCCGCCAGCCCAGCGGCGAGGGCAACCAGCCCGGT
GAGCGTCGCAAAGGAGATCCTGATCTGACTGATGGGCTGCCTGTATCGAGTGGTGATTTTGTGCCGAGCT
GCCGGTCGGGGAGCTGTTGGCTGGCTGGTGGCAGGATATATTGTGGTGTAAACAAATTGACGCTTAGACA
ACTTAATAACACATTGCGGACGTTTTTAATGTACTGGGGTGGATGCAGTGGGCCCCAC
